Addgene plasmid #145509: pGBW-m4046159
Purpose: Yeast Expression plasmid for SARS-CoV-2 endoRNAse
Depositing lab: Ginkgo Bioworks & Benjie Chen. Depositing organization: Ginkgo Bioworks.
Backbone
  Vector backbone: AmpR; 2u URA3
  Backbone size w/o insert (bp): 4078
  Vector type: Yeast Expression
  Selectable markers: URA3
Growth in bacteria
  Bacterial resistance: Ampicillin, 100 μg/mL
  Growth temperature: 37°C
  Growth strain: DH5alpha
  Copy number: High Copy
Gene/Insert
  Gene/Insert name: SARS-CoV-2 endoRNAse
  Species: S. cerevisiae (budding yeast); Severe acute respiratory syndrome coronavirus 2
  Insert size (bp): 1031
  Mutation: wt
  Entrez Gene: ORF1ab (a.k.a. GU280_gp01)
  Promoter: pGAL1
  Tag / fusion protein: Cleavable thrombin;MBP (C terminal on backbone)
  Cloning method: Unknown
Resource information
  A portion of this plasmid was derived from a plasmid made by: GinkgoBioworks
Depositor comments: NCBI Reference Sequence: YP_009725310.1Created by gene synthesis with Not1 site.
How to cite: pGBW-m4046159 was a gift from Ginkgo Bioworks & Benjie Chen (Addgene plasmid # 145509 ; http://n2t.net/addgene:145509 ; RRID:Addgene_145509)
