[The description below was written by a language model from this plasmid's Addgene catalogue record and pLannotate feature annotations shown in this document.]
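Description:
pGBW-m4046159 is an E. coli/yeast shuttle plasmid for galactose-inducible expression of the SARS-CoV-2 endoRNAse in Saccharomyces cerevisiae. In bacteria it is propagated through a ColE1/pUC-type origin and selected with ampicillin. The β-lactamase gene is annotated as being driven by a cat promoter, and the bacterial module is bracketed by the tonB, T7Te and T3Te terminators, which insulate it from the rest of the plasmid. A short rop annotation lies next to AmpR, although the catalogue lists the plasmid as high copy. In yeast, the 2μ origin supports multicopy episomal maintenance. URA3, under its own promoter, allows selection in ura3 hosts and can be counterselected with 5-FOA.

The expression cassette begins with the Gal4-regulated GAL1 promoter, followed by a wild-type coding sequence of about 1 kb made by gene synthesis. It corresponds to a mature cleavage product of the viral ORF1ab replicase polyprotein. The species field lists budding yeast alongside the virus, but the record does not state whether the sequence was codon-optimised. The automated annotation matches this segment only to the polyprotein entry as a whole, and the function text it displays describes the 2'-O-methyltransferase. That text should therefore not be read as the identity of the insert, which the catalogue gives as the endoRNAse. The viral sequence is followed by E. coli maltose-binding protein as a C-terminal fusion. The catalogue describes the fusion as thrombin-cleavable, though no cleavage site is annotated as a separate feature, and the CYC1 terminator ends the transcript. MBP generally aids solubility and permits amylose-affinity purification, after which the tag could be removed with thrombin. The design suits inducible production and purification of the viral enzyme from yeast.

The sequenced record is 6,918 nt, larger than the sum of the listed backbone and insert sizes. The record does not explain the difference.
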