Features (pLannotate 1.2.2; 14 found; start..end, strand, type, name):
     25..466     +  promoter       GAL1 promoter: S. cerevisiae GAL1; inducible promoter, regulated by Gal4
    481..1512    +  CDS            rep (fragment): R1AB_SARS2 - Experimental evidence at protein level: Swiss-Prot protein existence level 1. [2'-O-methyltransferase]: Methyltransferase that mediates mRNA cap 2'-O-ribose methylation to the 5'-cap structure of viral mRNAs. N7-methyl guanosine cap is a prerequisite for binding of nsp16. Therefore plays an essential role in viral mRNAs cap methylation which is essential to evade immune system. From Severe acute respiratory syndrome coronavirus 2 (2019-nCoV) (SARS-CoV-2).
   1528..2628    +  CDS            malE (fragment): MALE_ECO57 - Experimental evidence at protein level: Swiss-Prot protein existence level 1. Part of the ABC transporter complex MalEFGK involved in maltose/maltodextrin import. Binds maltose and higher maltodextrins. From Escherichia coli O157:H7.
   2657..2829    +  terminator     CYC1 terminator (fragment): S. cerevisiae CYC1; transcription terminator for CYC1
   2865..3041    +  promoter       URA3 promoter (fragment): S. cerevisiae URA3
   3042..3845    +  CDS            URA3: orotidine-5'-phosphate decarboxylase, required for uracil biosynthesis; S. cerevisiae URA3; yeast auxotrophic marker, counterselectable with 5-fluoroorotic acid (5-FOA)
   3928..4910    -  rep_origin     2μ ori: yeast 2μ plasmid origin of replication
   4988..5017    +  terminator     T3Te terminator: phage T3 early transcription terminator
   5039..5626    +  rep_origin     ori: high-copy-number ColE1/pMB1/pBR322/pUC origin of replication
   5638..5665    -  terminator     T7Te terminator: phage T7 early transcription terminator
   5689..5880    -  CDS            rop: Rop protein, which maintains plasmids at low copy number; rop
   5881..6741    -  CDS            AmpR: β-lactamase; bla; confers resistance to ampicillin, carbenicillin, and related antibiotics
   6742..6844    -  promoter       cat promoter: promoter of the E. coli cat gene encoding chloramphenicol acetyltransferase
   6845..6876    -  terminator     tonB terminator: bidirectional E. coli tonB-P14 transcription terminator
>Addgene plasmid #145509 | pGBW-m4046159 | addgene full sequence | sequence record 482818 | Addgene NGS Result
GCGGCCGCTTGCTATATTGAAGTACGGATTAGAAGCCGCCGAGCGGGCGACAGCCCTCCGACGGAAGACT
CTCCTCCGTGCGTCCTCGTCTTCACCGGTCGCGTTCCTGAAACGCAGATGTGCCTCGCGCCGCACTGCTC
CGAACAATAAAGATTCTACAATACTAGCTTTTATGGTTATGAAGAGGAAAAATTGGCAGTAACCTGGCCC
CACAAACCTTCAAATTAACGAATCAAATTAACAACCATAGGATGATAATGCGATTAGTTTTTTAGCCTTA
TTTCTGGGGTAATTAATCAGCGAAGCGATGATTTTTGATCTATTAACAGATATATAAATGGAAAAGCTGC
ATAACCACTTTAACTAATACTTTCAACATTTTCAGTTTGTATTACTTCTTATTCAAATGTCATAAAAGTA
TCAACAAAAAATTGTTAATATACCTCTATACTTTAACGTCAAGGAGAAAAAACTATAATGTTAGAAAATG
TGGCTTTTAATGTTGTAAATAAGGGACACTTTGATGGACAACAGGGTGAAGTACCAGTTTCTATCATTAA
TAACACTGTTTACACAAAAGTTGATGGTGTTGATGTAGAATTGTTTGAAAATAAAACAACATTACCTGTT
AATGTAGCATTTGAGCTTTGGGCTAAGCGCAACATTAAACCAGTACCAGAGGTGAAAATACTCAATAATT
TGGGTGTGGACATTGCTGCTAATACTGTGATCTGGGACTACAAAAGAGATGCTCCAGCACATATATCTAC
TATTGGTGTTTGTTCTATGACTGACATAGCCAAGAAACCAACTGAAACGATTTGTGCACCACTCACTGTC
TTTTTTGATGGTAGAGTTGATGGTCAAGTAGACTTATTTAGAAATGCCCGTAATGGTGTTCTTATTACAG
AAGGTAGTGTTAAAGGTTTACAACCATCTGTAGGTCCCAAACAAGCTAGTCTTAATGGAGTCACATTAAT
TGGAGAAGCCGTAAAAACACAGTTCAATTATTATAAGAAAGTTGATGGTGTTGTCCAACAATTACCTGAA
ACTTACTTTACTCAGAGTAGAAATTTACAAGAATTTAAACCCAGGAGTCAAATGGAAATTGATTTCTTAG
AATTAGCTATGGATGAATTCATTGAACGGTATAAATTAGAAGGCTATGCCTTCGAACATATCGTTTATGG
AGATTTTAGTCATAGTCAGTTAGGTGGTTTACATCTACTGATTGGACTAGCTAAACGTTTTAAGGAATCA
CCTTTTGAATTAGAAGATTTTATTCCTATGGACAGTACAGTTAAAAACTATTTCATAACAGATGCGCAAA
CAGGTTCATCTAAGTGTGTGTGTTCTGTTATTGATTTATTACTTGATGATTTTGTTGAAATAATAAAATC
CCAAGATTTATCTGTAGTTTCTAAGGTTGTCAAAGTGACTATTGACTATACAGAAATTTCATTTATGCTT
TGGTGTAAAGATGGCCATGTAGAAACATTTTACCCAAAATTACTCGTGCCGAGAGGTTCTAAAATCGAGG
AAGGTAAGCTAGTCATTTGGATAAATGGAGATAAGGGTTACAACGGTTTGGCAGAAGTAGGCAAGAAATT
TGAAAAGGACACAGGTATCAAGGTGACGGTTGAACATCCAGACAAGTTAGAAGAAAAATTCCCTCAAGTT
GCTGCTACTGGTGATGGTCCCGACATTATTTTCTGGGCCCACGATCGTTTTGGTGGATATGCTCAGTCAG
GTTTGCTGGCTGAGATCACCCCAGACAAGGCCTTCCAAGATAAATTGTACCCATTCACTTGGGATGCTGT
CAGATACAACGGTAAGCTTATAGCATATCCAATTGCTGTTGAAGCCTTATCGTTGATCTACAATAAGGAC
TTGTTACCTAACCCACCAAAGACATGGGAAGAAATTCCAGCTTTGGATAAAGAGCTAAAGGCCAAGGGAA
AAAGCGCTTTGATGTTTAACTTACAAGAACCTTATTTCACCTGGCCATTAATCGCTGCTGACGGTGGTTA
CGCATTTAAATACGAAAACGGTAAGTATGACATTAAGGATGTCGGCGTTGATAATGCTGGTGCAAAGGCT
GGTTTGACCTTCTTGGTTGATTTAATAAAGAATAAACACATGAACGCTGACACTGACTACTCTATCGCCG
AAGCCGCTTTCAACAAGGGTGAAACTGCTATGACCATAAATGGTCCATGGGCCTGGAGTAACATTGATAC
TTCTAAAGTAAACTATGGTGTCACTGTTTTGCCTACATTCAAAGGCCAACCATCCAAGCCCTTTGTCGGT
GTTCTATCCGCTGGCATCAATGCTGCTTCTCCAAACAAGGAGCTAGCTAAAGAATTTTTGGAAAATTACT
TGTTAACTGACGAAGGTTTGGAGGCCGTTAACAAGGACAAGCCATTGGGTGCTGTCGCTTTGAAATCTTA
CGAAGAAGAATTGGCTAAGGATCCCAGAATTGCCGCTACCATGGAGAACGCCCAAAAGGGTGAAATTATG
CCAAACATCCCACAAATGTCAGCCTTCTGGTACGCAGTTAGGACTGCCGTGATTAATGCTGCTTCCGGTA
GACAAACCGTCGACGAAGCATTAAAAGATGCTCAAACGTAAACAGGCCCCTTTTCCTTTGTCGATATCAT
GTAATTAGTTATGTCACGCTTACATTCACGCCCTCCTCCCACATCCGCTCTAACCGAAAAGGAAGGAGTT
AGACAACCTGAAGTCTAGGTCCCTATTTATTTTTTTTAATAGTTATGTTAGTATTAAGAACGTTATTTAT
ATTTCAAATTTTTCTTTTTTTTCTGTACAAAGCGGCCGCCGAACCACTAGTGCACTGCAGTACACGGTTT
CCTTGAAATTTTTTTGATTCGGTAATCTCCGAACAGAAGGAAGAACGAAGGAAGGAGCACAGACTTAGAT
TGGTATATATACGCATATGTAGTGTTGAAGAAACATGAAATTGCCCAGTATTCTTAACCCAACTGCACAG
AACAAAAACGTGCAGGAAACGAAGATAAATCATGTCGAAAGCTACATATAAGGAACGTGCTGCTACTCAT
CCTAGTCCTGTTGCTGCCAAGCTATTTAATATCATGCACGAAAAGCAAACAAACTTGTGTGCTTCATTGG
ATGTTCGTACCACCAAGGAATTACTGGAGTTAGTTGAAGCATTAGGTCCCAAAATTTGTTTACTAAAAAC
ACATGTGGATATCTTGACTGATTTTTCCATGGAGGGCACAGTTAAGCCGCTAAAGGCATTATCCGCCAAG
TACAATTTTTTACTCTTCGAGGACAGAAAATTTGCTGACATTGGTAATACAGTCAAATTGCAGTACTCTG
CGGGTGTATACAGAATAGCAGAATGGGCAGACATTACGAATGCACACGGTGTGGTGGGCCCAGGTATTGT
TAGCGGTTTGAAGCAGGCGGCAGAAGAAGTAACAAAGGAACCTAGAGGCCTTTTGATGTTAGCAGAATTG
TCATGCAAGGGCTCCCTATCTACTGGAGAATATACTAAGGGTACTGTTGACATTGCGAAGAGCGACAAAG
ATTTTGTTATCGGCTTTATTGCTCAAAGAGACATGGGTGGAAGAGATGAAGGTTACGATTGGTTGATTAT
GACACCCGGTGTGGGTTTAGATGACAAGGGAGATGCATTGGGTCAACAGTATAGAACCGTGGATGATGTG
GTTTCTACAGGATCTGACATTATTATTGTTGGAAGAGGACTATTTGCAAAGGGAAGGGATGCTAAGGTAG
AGGGTGAACGTTACAGAAAAGCAGGCTGGGAAGCATATTTGAGAAGATGCGGCCAGCAAAACTAAAAAAC
TGTATTATAAGTAAATGCATGTATACTAAACTCACAAATTAGAGCTTCAATTTAATTATATCAGTTATTA
CCCGAGTAACGAAGCATCTGTGCTTCATTTTGTAGAACAAAAATGCAACGCGAGAGCGCTAATTTTTCAA
ACAAAGAATCTGAGCTGCATTTTTACAGAACAGAAATGCAACGCGAAAGCGCTATTTTACCAACGAAGAA
TCTGTGCTTCATTTTTGTAAAACAAAAATGCAACGCGAGAGCGCTAATTTTTCAAACAAAGAATCTGAGC
TGCATTTTTACAGAACAGAAATGCAACGCGAGAGCGCTATTTTACCAACAAAGAATCTATACTTCTTTTT
TGTTCTACAAAAATGCATCCCGAGAGCGCTATTTTTCTAACAAAGCATCTTAGATTACTTTTTTTCTCCT
TTGTGCGCTCTATAATGCAGTCTCTTGATAACTTTTTGCACTGTAGGTCCGTTAAGGTTAGAAGAAGGCT
ACTTTGGTGTCTATTTTCTCTTCCATAAAAAAAGCCTGACTCCACTTCCCGCGTTTACTGATTACTAGCG
AAGCTGCGGGTGCATTTTTTCAAGATAAAGGCATCCCCGATTATATTCTATACCGATGTGGATTGCGCAT
ACTTTGTGAACAGAAAGTGATAGCGTTGATGATTCTTCATTGGTCAGAAAATTATGAACGGTTTCTTCTA
TTTTGTCTCTATATACTACGTATAGGAAATGTTTACATTTTCGTATTGTTTTCGATTCACTCTATGAATA
GTTCTTACTACAATTTTTTTGTCTAAAGAGTAATACTAGAGATAAACATAAAAAATGTAGAGGTCGAGTT
TAGATGCAAGTTCAAGGAGCGAAAGGTGGATGGGTAGGTTATATAGGGATATAGCACAGAGATATATAGC
AAAGAGATACTTTTGAGCAATGTTTGTGGAAGCGGTATTCGCAATATTTTAGTAGCTCGTTACAGTCCGG
TGCGTTTTTGGTTTTTTGAAAGTGCGTCATCAGAGCGCTTTTGGTTTTCAAAAGCGCTCTGAAGTTCCTA
TACTTTCTAGCTAGAGAATAGGAACTTCCCGAGCGGCCGCGTGTTACAAGCTTGACTCCAGCGTAACTGG
ACTGCAATCAACTCACTGGCTCACCTTCACGGGTGGGCCTTTCTTCGGTAGAAAATCAAAGGATCTTCTT
GAGATCCTTTTTTTCTGCGCGTAATCTGCTGCTTGCAAACAAAAAAACCACCGCTACCAGCGGTGGTTTG
TTTGCCGGATCAAGAGCTACCAACTCTTTTTCCGAGGTAACTGGCTTCAGCAGAGCGCAGATACCAAATA
CTGTTCTTCTAGTGTAGCCGTAGTTAGGCCACCACTTCAAGAACTCTGTAGCACCGCCTACATACCTCGC
TCTGCTAATCCTGTTACCAGTGGCTGCTGCCAGTGGCGATAAGTCGTGTCTTACCGGGTTGGACTCAAGA
CGATAGTTACCGGATAAGGCGCAGCGGTCGGGCTGAACGGGGGGTTCGTGCACACAGCCCAGCTTGGAGC
GAACGACCTACACCGAACTGAGATACCTACAGCGTGAGCTATGAGAAAGCGCCACGCTTCCCGAAGGGAG
AAAGGCGGACAGGTATCCGGTAAGCGGCAGGGTCGGAACAGGAGAGCGCACGAGGGAGCTTCCAGGGGTA
AACGCCTGGTATCTTTATAGTCCTGTCGGGTTTCGCCACCTCTGACTTGAGCATCGATTTTTGTGATGCT
CGTCAGGGGGGCGGAGCCTATGGAAAAACGCCAGCAACGCAGAAAGGCCCACCCGAAGGTGAGCCAGGTG
ATTACATTTGGGCCCTCATCAGAGGTTTTCACCGTCATCACCGAAACGCGCGAGGCAGCTGCGGTAAAGC
TCATCAGCGTGGTCGTGAAGCGATTCACAGATGTCTGCCTGTTCATCCGCGTCCAGCTCGTTGAGTTTCT
CCAGAAGCGTTAATGTCTGGCTTCTGATAAAGCGGGCCATGTTAAGGGCGGTTTTTTCCTGTTTGGTCAC
TTACCAATGCTTAATCAGTGAGGCACCTATCTCAGCGATCTGTCTATTTCGTTCATCCATAGTTGCCTGA
CTCCCCGTCGTGTAGATAACTACGATGCGGGAGGGCTTACCATCTGGCCCCAGTGCTGCAATGATACCGC
GAGACCCACGCTCACCGGCTCCAGATTTATCAGCAATAAACCAGCCAGCCGGGAGGGCCGAGCGCAGAAG
TGATCCTGCAACTTTATCCGCCTCCATCCAGTCTATTAATTGTTGCCGGGAAGCTAGAGTAAGTAGTTCG
CCAGTTAATAGTTTGCGCAACGTTGTTGCCATTGCTACAGGCATCGTGGTGTCACGCTCGTCGTTTGGTA
TGGCTTCATTCAGCTCCGGTTCCCAACGATCAAGGCGAGTTACATGATCCCCCATGTTGTGCAAAAAAGC
GGTTAGCTCCTTCGGTCCTCCGATCGTTGCCAGAAGTAAGTTGGCCGCAGTGTTATCACTCATGGTTATG
GCAGCACTGCATAATTCTCTTACTGTCATGCCATCCGTGAGATGCTTTTCTGTGACTGGTGAGTACTCAA
CCAAGTCATTCTGAGAATAGTGTATGCGGCGACCGAGTTGCTCTTGCCCGGCGTCAATACGGGATAATAC
CGCGCCACATAGCAGAACTTTAAAAGTGCTCATCATTGGAAAACGTTCTTCGGGGCGTAAACTCTCAAGG
ATCTTACCGCTGTTGAGATCCAGTTCGATGTAACCCACTCGTGCACCCAACTGATCTTCAGCATCTTTTA
CTTTCACCAGCGTTTCTGGGTGAGCAAAAACAGGAAGGCAAAATGCCGCAAAAAAGGGAATAAGGGCGAC
ACGGAAATGTTGAATACTCATTTTAGCTTCCTTAGCTCCTGAAAATCTCGATAACTCAAAAAATACGCCC
GGTAGTGATCTTATTTCATTATGGTGAAAGTTGGAACCTCTTACGTGCCGATCAAGTCAAAAGCCTCCGG
TCGGAGGCTTTTGACTTTCTGCTATGGAGGTCAGGTATGATTTAAATGGTCAGTTAGA
